Addgene plasmid #83428: h-gamma-ENaC Myc
Purpose: full length human gamma ENaC with myc tag
Depositing lab: Christie Thomas. Depositing organization: University of Iowa. Publication: Nedd4-2 isoforms ubiquitinate individual epithelial sodium channel subunits and reduce surface expression and function of the epithelial sodium channel. Raikwar NS, Thomas CP. Am J Physiol Renal Physiol. 2008 May;294(5):F1157-65. doi: 10.1152/ajprenal.00339.2007. Epub 2008 Mar 5. PubMed 18322022.
Backbone
  Vector backbone: pcDNA3.1
  Backbone manufacturer: thermofisher
  Vector type: Mammalian Expression
Growth in bacteria
  Bacterial resistance: Ampicillin, 100 μg/mL
  Growth temperature: 37°C
  Growth strain: DH5alpha
  Copy number: High Copy
Gene/Insert
  Gene/Insert name: human gamma ENaC
  Species: H. sapiens (human)
  Insert size (bp): 2045
  Mutation: P502A
  Entrez Gene: SCNN1G (a.k.a. BESC3, ENaCg, ENaCgamma, LDLS2, PHA1, PHA1B3, SCNEG)
  Promoter: CMV
  Tag / fusion protein: Myc (C terminal on insert)
  Cloning method: Restriction Enzyme; 5′ cloning site unknown (unknown if destroyed); 3′ cloning site unknown (unknown if destroyed)
  Sequencing primers: 5′ CMV-F; 3′ BGH-rev
Terms and licenses: Academic/Nonprofit Terms; Industry Terms: Not Available to Industry
Depositor comments: Please note the ENaC insert in this plasmid contains a single nucleotide mismatch compared to Genbank reference sequence AAA75460.1, which causes a P502A mutation of unknown significance. The ENaC sequence containing 502A was cloned and reported in McDonald et al., Am J Physiol. 1995 May; 268(5 Pt 1): C1157-63. PMID: 7762608 (see Figure 1B) and was the source of the ENaC insert for this plasmid.
How to cite: h-gamma-ENaC Myc was a gift from Christie Thomas (Addgene plasmid # 83428 ; http://n2t.net/addgene:83428 ; RRID:Addgene_83428)
