[The description below was written by a language model from this plasmid's Addgene catalogue record and pLannotate feature annotations shown in this document.]
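Description:
h-gamma-ENaC Myc is a mammalian expression plasmid built on the pcDNA3.1 backbone that carries the full-length human gamma subunit of the epithelial sodium channel (SCNN1G). It is maintained in E. coli as a high-copy plasmid through a ColE1/pUC-type origin and selected with ampicillin via the β-lactamase gene. An f1 origin is also present, which allows single-stranded DNA production. For selection in mammalian cells the backbone provides a neomycin/kanamycin phosphotransferase gene driven by the SV40 early promoter and terminated by an SV40 polyadenylation signal, permitting G418 selection of stable transfectants.

The roughly 2 kb ENaC coding sequence lies downstream of the human cytomegalovirus immediate-early enhancer and promoter and upstream of the bovine growth hormone polyadenylation signal, an arrangement that gives strong constitutive expression in transfected cells. A T7 promoter between the CMV promoter and the insert allows in vitro transcription. According to the catalogue entry, the subunit carries a C-terminal Myc epitope tag for antibody-based detection or immunoprecipitation, although the tag is not separately annotated in the feature table. The cloning sites used are not recorded. The depositor notes that the insert differs from a GenBank reference by a single nucleotide, producing a P502A substitution of unknown significance that was already present in the originally cloned cDNA used as the source.

The associated publication concerns ubiquitination of individual ENaC subunits by Nedd4-2 isoforms and the resulting effects on channel surface expression and function. This suggests the construct is used to express a tagged gamma subunit, presumably alongside the other ENaC subunits, in studies of channel trafficking and regulation.
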