Features (pLannotate 1.2.2; 20 found; start..end, strand, type, name):
     36..80      -  misc_feature   bom (fragment): basis of mobility region from pBR322
    235..614     +  enhancer       CMV enhancer: human cytomegalovirus immediate early enhancer
    615..818     +  promoter       CMV promoter: human cytomegalovirus (CMV) immediate early promoter
    814..847     +  LTR            5' LTR (truncated) (fragment): truncated 5' long terminal repeat (LTR) from HIV-1
    863..881     +  promoter       T7 promoter: promoter for bacteriophage T7 RNA polymerase
    973..2919    +  CDS            SCNN1G: SCNNG_HUMAN - Experimental evidence at protein level: Swiss-Prot protein existence level 1. Sodium permeable non-voltage-sensitive ion channel inhibited by the diuretic amiloride. Mediates the electrodiffusion of the luminal sodium (and water, which follows osmotically) through the apical membrane of epithelial cells. Plays an essential role in electrolyte and blood pressure homeostasis, but also in airway surface liquid homeostasis, which is important for proper clearance of mucus. Controls the reabsorption of sodium in kidney, colon, lung and sweat glands. Also plays a role in taste percepti
   3006..3230    +  polyA_signal   bGH poly(A) signal: bovine growth hormone polyadenylation signal
   3234..3255    +  promoter       SV40 promoter (fragment): SV40 enhancer and early promoter
   3276..3704    +  rep_origin     f1 ori (sequence partly withheld): f1 bacteriophage origin of replication; arrow indicates direction of (+) strand synthesis
   3718..4048    +  promoter       SV40 promoter: SV40 enhancer and early promoter
   4115..4906    +  CDS            neo: KKA2_KLEPN - Also known as kan, nptII. Experimental evidence at protein level: Swiss-Prot protein existence level 1. Resistance to kanamycin, neomycin, paromomycin, ribostamycin, butirosin and gentamicin B. From Klebsiella pneumoniae.
   4932..5090    +  CDS            ble (fragment): BLE_KLEPN - Experimental evidence at protein level: Swiss-Prot protein existence level 1. Binding protein with a strong affinity to the bleomycin family of antibiotics. Binds to CL990; an antimitotic-antibiotic compound. From Klebsiella pneumoniae.
   5085..5206    +  polyA_signal   SV40 poly(A) signal: SV40 polyadenylation signal
   5279..5295    -  protein_bind   lac operator: The lac repressor binds to the lac operator to inhibit transcription in E. coli. This inhibition can be relieved by adding lactose or isopropyl-β-D-thiogalactopyranoside (IPTG). lac repressor encoded by lacI
   5303..5333    -  promoter       lac promoter: promoter for the E. coli lac operon
   5348..5369    -  protein_bind   CAP binding site: CAP binding activates transcription in the presence of cAMP. E. coli catabolite activator protein
   5382..5474    -  CDS            lacI (fragment): lac repressor; lacI; The lac repressor binds to the lac operator to inhibit transcription in E. coli. This inhibition can be relieved by adding lactose or isopropyl-β-D-thiogalactopyranoside (IPTG).
   5657..6245    -  rep_origin     ori: high-copy-number ColE1/pMB1/pBR322/pUC origin of replication
   6416..7276    -  CDS            AmpR: β-lactamase; bla; confers resistance to ampicillin, carbenicillin, and related antibiotics
   7277..7381    -  promoter       AmpR promoter: bla
>Addgene plasmid #83428 | h-gamma-ENaC Myc | depositor full sequence | sequence record 175319 | h-gamma-ENaC Myc sequence 7412 bps
GACGGATCGGGAGATCTCCCGATCCCCTATGGTCGACTCTCAGTACAATCTGCTCTGATGCCGCATAGTT
AAGCCAGTATCTGCTCCCTGCTTGTGTGTTGGAGGTCGCTGAGTAGTGCGCGAGCAAAATTTAAGCTACA
ACAAGGCAAGGCTTGACCGACAATTGCATGAAGAATCTGCTTAGGGTTAGGCGTTTTGCGCTGCTTCGCG
ATGTACGGGCCAGATATACGCGTTGACATTGATTATTGACTAGTTATTAATAGTAATCAATTACGGGGTC
ATTAGTTCATAGCCCATATATGGAGTTCCGCGTTACATAACTTACGGTAAATGGCCCGCCTGGCTGACCG
CCCAACGACCCCCGCCCATTGACGTCAATAATGACGTATGTTCCCATAGTAACGCCAATAGGGACTTTCC
ATTGACGTCAATGGGTGGACTATTTACGGTAAACTGCCCACTTGGCAGTACATCAAGTGTATCATATGCC
AAGTACGCCCCCTATTGACGTCAATGACGGTAAATGGCCCGCCTGGCATTATGCCCAGTACATGACCTTA
TGGGACTTTCCTACTTGGCAGTACATCTACGTATTAGTCATCGCTATTACCATGGTGATGCGGTTTTGGC
AGTACATCAATGGGCGTGGATAGCGGTTTGACTCACGGGGATTTCCAAGTCTCCACCCCATTGACGTCAA
TGGGAGTTTGTTTTGGCACCAAAATCAACGGGACTTTCCAAAATGTCGTAACAACTCCGCCCCATTGACG
CAAATGGGCGGTAGGCGTGTACGGTGGGAGGTCTATATAAGCAGAGCTCTCTGGCTAACTAGAGAACCCA
CTGCTTACTGGCTTATCGAAATTAATACGACTCACTATAGGGAGACCCAAGCTGGCTAGTTAAGCTTGGT
ACCGAGCTCGGATCCACTAGTCCAGTGTGGTGGAATTCCGTCCTCAAAGTCCCATCCTCGCCATGGCACC
CGGAGAGAAGATCAAAGCCAAAATCAAGAAGAATCTGCCCGTGACGGGCCCTCAGGCGCCGACCATTAAA
GAGCTGATGCGGTGGTACTGCCTCAACACCAACACCCATGGCTGTCGCCGCATCGTGGTGTCCCGCGGCC
GTCTGCGCCGCCTCCTCTGGATCGGGTTCACACTGACTGCCGTGGCCCTCATCCTCTGGCAGTGCGCCCT
CCTCGTCTTCTCCTTCTATACTGTCTCAGTTTCCATCAAAGTCCACTTCCGGAAGCTGGATTTTCCTGCA
GTCACCATCTGCAACATCAACCCCTACAAGTACAGCACCGTTCGCCACCTTCTAGCTGACTTGGAACAGG
AGACCAGAGAGGCCCTGAAGTCCCTGTATGGCTTTCCAGAGTCCCGGAAGCGCCGAGAGGCGGAGTCCTG
GAACTCCGTCTCAGAGGGAAAGCAGCCTAGATTCTCCCACCGGATTCCGCTGCTGATCTTTGATCAGGAT
GAGAAGGGCAAGGCCAGGGACTTCTTCACAGGGTGGAAGCGGAAAGTCGGCGGTAGCATCATTCACAAGG
CTTCAAATGTCATGCACATCGAGTCCAAGCAAGTGGTGGGATTCCAACTGTGCTCAAATGACACCTCCGA
CTGTGCCACCTACACCTTCAGCTCGGGAATCAATGCCATTCAGGAGTGGTATAAGCTACACTACATGAAC
ATCATGGCACAGGTGCCTCTGGAGAAGAAAATCAACATGAGCTATTCTGCTGAGGAGCTGCTGGTGACCT
GCTTCTTTGATGGAGTGTCCTGTGATGCCAGGAATTTCACGCTTTTTCACCACCCGATGCATGGGAATTG
CTATACTTTCAACAACAGAGAAAATGAGACCATTCTCAGCACCTCCATGGGGGGCAGCGAATATGGGCTG
CAAGTCATTTTGTACATAAACGAAGAGGAATACAACCCATTCCTCGTGTCCTCCACTGGAGCTAAGGTGA
TCATCCATCGGCAGGATGAGTATCCCTTCGTCGAAGATGTGGGAACAGAGATTGAGACAGCAATGGTCAC
CTCTATAGGAATGCACCTGACAGAGTCCTTCAAGCTGAGTGAGCCCTACAGTCAGTGCACGGAGGACGGG
AGTGACGTGCCAATCAGGAACATCTACAACGCTGCCTACTCGCTCCAGATCTGCCTTCATTCATGCTTCC
AGACAAAGATGGTGGAGAAATGTGGGTGTGCCCAGTACAGCCAGCCTCTACCTCCTGCAGCCAACTACTG
CAACTACCAGCAGCACCCCAACTGGATGTATTGTTACTACCAACTGCATCGAGCCTTTGTCCAGGAAGAG
CTGGGCTGCCAGTCTGTGTGCAAGGAAGCCTGCAGCTTTAAAGAGTGGACACTAACCACAAGCCTGGCAC
AATGGCCATCTGTGGTTTCGGAGAAGTGGTTGCTGCCTGTTCTCACTTGGGACCAAGGCCGGCAAGTAAA
CAAAAAGCTCAACAAGACAGACTTGGCCAAACTCTTGATATTCTACAAAGACCTGAACCAGAGATCCATC
ATGGAGAGCCCAGCCAACAGTATTGAGATGCTTCTGTCCAACTTCGGTGGCCAGCTGGGCCTGTGGATGA
GCTGCTCTGTTGTCTGCGTCATCGAGATCATCGAGGTCTTCTTCATTGACTTCTTCTCTATCATTGCCCG
CCGCCAGTGGCAGAAAGCCAAGGAGTGGTGGGCCTGGAAACAGGCTCCCCCATGTCCAGAAGCTCCCCGT
AGCCCACAGGGCCAGGACAATCCAGCCCTGGATATAGACGATGACCTACCCACTTTCAACTCTGCTTTGC
ACCTGCCTCCATCCCTAGGAACCCAAGTGCCCGGCACACCGCCCCCCAAATACAATACCTTGCGCTTGGA
GAGGGCCTTTTCCAACCAGCTCACAGATACCCAGATGCTGGATGAGCTCCTCGAGTCTAGAGGGCCCTTC
GAACAAAAACTCATCTCAGAAGAGGATCTGAATATGCATACCGGAAACCCGCTGATCAGCCTCGACTGTG
CCTTCTAGTTGCCAGCCATCTGTTGTTTGCCCCTCCCCCGTGCCTTCCTTGACCCTGGAAGGTGCCACTC
CCACTGTCCTTTCCTAATAAAATGAGGAAATTGCATCGCATTGTCTGAGTAGGTGTCATTCTATTCTGGG
GGGTGGGGTGGGGCAGGACAGCAAGGGGGAGGATTGGGAAGACAATAGCAGGCATGCTGGGGATGCGGTG
GGCTCTATGGCTTCTGAGGCGGAAAGAACCAGCTGGGGCTCTAGGGGGTATCCCC
[124 nt withheld, positions 3276-3399]
C
[32 nt withheld, positions 3401-3432]
CA
[57 nt withheld, positions 3435-3491]
A
[49 nt withheld, positions 3493-3541]
CCTTTGACGTTGGAGTCCACGTTCTTT
[37 nt withheld, positions 3569-3605]
ACCCTATCTCGGTCTATTCTTTTGATTTATAAGGGATTTTGGGGATTTCGGCCTATTGGTTAAAAAATGA
GCTGATTTAACAAAAATTTAACGCGAATTAATTCTGTGGAATGTGTGTCAGTTAGGGTGTGGAAAGTCCC
CAGGCTCCCCAGGCAGGCAGAAGTATGCAAAGCATGCATCTCAATTAGTCAGCAACCAGGTGTGGAAAGT
CCCCAGGCTCCCCAGCAGGCAGAAGTATGCAAAGCATGCATCTCAATTAGTCAGCAACCATAGTCCCGCC
CCTAACTCCGCCCATCCCGCCCCTAACTCCGCCCAGTTCCGCCCATTCTCCGCCCCATGGCTGACTAATT
TTTTTTATTTATGCAGAGGCCGAGGCCGCCTCTGCCTCTGAGCTATTCCAGAAGTAGTGAGGAGGCTTTT
TTGGAGGCCTAGGCTTTTGCAAAAAGCTCCCGGGAGCTTGTATATCCATTTTCGGATCTGATCAAGAGAC
AGGATGAGGATCGTTTCGCATGATTGAACAAGATGGATTGCACGCAGGTTCTCCGGCCGCTTGGGTGGAG
AGGCTATTCGGCTATGACTGGGCACAACAGACAATCGGCTGCTCTGATGCCGCCGTGTTCCGGCTGTCAG
CGCAGGGGCGCCCGGTTCTTTTTGTCAAGACCGACCTGTCCGGTGCCCTGAATGAACTGCAGGACGAGGC
AGCGCGGCTATCGTGGCTGGCCACGACGGGCGTTCCTTGCGCAGCTGTGCTCGACGTTGTCACTGAAGCG
GGAAGGGACTGGCTGCTATTGGGCGAAGTGCCGGGGCAGGATCTCCTGTCATCTCACCTTGCTCCTGCCG
AGAAAGTATCCATCATGGCTGATGCAATGCGGCGGCTGCATACGCTTGATCCGGCTACCTGCCCATTCGA
CCACCAAGCGAAACATCGCATCGAGCGAGCACGTACTCGGATGGAAGCCGGTCTTGTCGATCAGGATGAT
CTGGACGAAGAGCATCAGGGGCTCGCGCCAGCCGAACTGTTCGCCAGGCTCAAGGCGCGCATGCCCGACG
GCGAGGATCTCGTCGTGACCCATGGCGATGCCTGCTTGCCGAATATCATGGTGGAAAATGGCCGCTTTTC
TGGATTCATCGACTGTGGCCGGCTGGGTGTGGCGGACCGCTATCAGGACATAGCGTTGGCTACCCGTGAT
ATTGCTGAAGAGCTTGGCGGCGAATGGGCTGACCGCTTCCTCGTGCTTTACGGTATCGCCGCTCCCGATT
CGCAGCGCATCGCCTTCTATCGCCTTCTTGACGAGTTCTTCTGAGCGGGACTCTGGGGTTCGCGAAATGA
CCGACCAAGCGACGCCCAACCTGCCATCACGAGATTTCGATTCCACCGCCGCCTTCTATGAAAGGTTGGG
CTTCGGAATCGTTTTCCGGGACGCCGGCTGGATGATCCTCCAGCGCGGGGATCTCATGCTGGAGTTCTTC
GCCCACCCCAACTTGTTTATTGCAGCTTATAATGGTTACAAATAAAGCAATAGCATCACAAATTTCACAA
ATAAAGCATTTTTTTCACTGCATTCTAGTTGTGGTTTGTCCAAACTCATCAATGTATCTTATCATGTCTG
TATACCGTCGACCTCTAGCTAGAGCTTGGCGTAATCATGGTCATAGCTGTTTCCTGTGTGAAATTGTTAT
CCGCTCACAATTCCACACAACATACGAGCCGGAAGCATAAAGTGTAAAGCCTGGGGTGCCTAATGAGTGA
GCTAACTCACATTAATTGCGTTGCGCTCACTGCCCGCTTTCCAGTCGGGAAACCTGTCGTGCCAGCTGCA
TTAATGAATCGGCCAACGCGCGGGGAGAGGCGGTTTGCGTATTGGGCGCTCTTCCGCTTCCTCGCTCACT
GACTCGCTGCGCTCGGTCGTTCGGCTGCGGCGAGCGGTATCAGCTCACTCAAAGGCGGTAATACGGTTAT
CCACAGAATCAGGGGATAACGCAGGAAAGAACATGTGAGCAAAAGGCCAGCAAAAGGCCAGGAACCGTAA
AAAGGCCGCGTTGCTGGCGTTTTTCCATAGGCTCCGCCCCCCTGACGAGCATCACAAAAATCGACGCTCA
AGTCAGAGGTGGCGAAACCCGACAGGACTATAAAGATACCAGGCGTTTCCCCCTGGAAGCTCCCTCGTGC
GCTCTCCTGTTCCGACCCTGCCGCTTACCGGATACCTGTCCGCCTTTCTCCCTTCGGGAAGCGTGGCGCT
TTCTCAATGCTCACGCTGTAGGTATCTCAGTTCGGTGTAGGTCGTTCGCTCCAAGCTGGGCTGTGTGCAC
GAACCCCCCGTTCAGCCCGACCGCTGCGCCTTATCCGGTAACTATCGTCTTGAGTCCAACCCGGTAAGAC
ACGACTTATCGCCACTGGCAGCAGCCACTGGTAACAGGATTAGCAGAGCGAGGTATGTAGGCGGTGCTAC
AGAGTTCTTGAAGTGGTGGCCTAACTACGGCTACACTAGAAGGACAGTATTTGGTATCTGCGCTCTGCTG
AAGCCAGTTACCTTCGGAAAAAGAGTTGGTAGCTCTTGATCCGGCAAACAAACCACCGCTGGTAGCGGTG
GTTTTTTTGTTTGCAAGCAGCAGATTACGCGCAGAAAAAAAGGATCTCAAGAAGATCCTTTGATCTTTTC
TACGGGGTCTGACGCTCAGTGGAACGAAAACTCACGTTAAGGGATTTTGGTCATGAGATTATCAAAAAGG
ATCTTCACCTAGATCCTTTTAAATTAAAAATGAAGTTTTAAATCAATCTAAAGTATATATGAGTAAACTT
GGTCTGACAGTTACCAATGCTTAATCAGTGAGGCACCTATCTCAGCGATCTGTCTATTTCGTTCATCCAT
AGTTGCCTGACTCCCCGTCGTGTAGATAACTACGATACGGGAGGGCTTACCATCTGGCCCCAGTGCTGCA
ATGATACCGCGAGACCCACGCTCACCGGCTCCAGATTTATCAGCAATAAACCAGCCAGCCGGAAGGGCCG
AGCGCAGAAGTGGTCCTGCAACTTTATCCGCCTCCATCCAGTCTATTAATTGTTGCCGGGAAGCTAGAGT
AAGTAGTTCGCCAGTTAATAGTTTGCGCAACGTTGTTGCCATTGCTACAGGCATCGTGGTGTCACGCTCG
TCGTTTGGTATGGCTTCATTCAGCTCCGGTTCCCAACGATCAAGGCGAGTTACATGATCCCCCATGTTGT
GCAAAAAAGCGGTTAGCTCCTTCGGTCCTCCGATCGTTGTCAGAAGTAAGTTGGCCGCAGTGTTATCACT
CATGGTTATGGCAGCACTGCATAATTCTCTTACTGTCATGCCATCCGTAAGATGCTTTTCTGTGACTGGT
GAGTACTCAACCAAGTCATTCTGAGAATAGTGTATGCGGCGACCGAGTTGCTCTTGCCCGGCGTCAATAC
GGGATAATACCGCGCCACATAGCAGAACTTTAAAAGTGCTCATCATTGGAAAACGTTCTTCGGGGCGAAA
ACTCTCAAGGATCTTACCGCTGTTGAGATCCAGTTCGATGTAACCCACTCGTGCACCCAACTGATCTTCA
GCATCTTTTACTTTCACCAGCGTTTCTGGGTGAGCAAAAACAGGAAGGCAAAATGCCGCAAAAAAGGGAA
TAAGGGCGACACGGAAATGTTGAATACTCATACTCTTCCTTTTTCAATATTATTGAAGCATTTATCAGGG
TTATTGTCTCATGAGCGGATACATATTTGAATGTATTTAGAAAAATAAACAAATAGGGGTTCCGCGCACA
TTTCCCCGAAAAGTGCCACCTGACGTC
