>Addgene plasmid #83428 | h-gamma-ENaC Myc | addgene partial sequence | sequence record 166575 | CMV-F 5'-CGCAAATGGGCGGTAGGCGTG-3'
AGCAGAGCTCTCTGGCTAACTAGAGAACCCACTGCTTACTGGCTTATCGAAATTAATACGACTCACTATA
GGGAGACCCAAGCTGGCTAGTTAAGCTTGGTACCGAGCTCGGATCCACTAGTCCAGTGTGGTGGAATTCC
GTCCTCAAAGTCCCATCCTCGCCATGGCACCCGGAGAGAAGATCAAAGCCAAAATCAAGAAGAATCTGCC
CGTGACGGGCCCTCAGGCGCCGACCATTAAAGAGCTGATGCGGTGGTACTGCCTCAACACCAACACCCAT
GGCTGTCGCCGCATCGTGGTGTCCCGCGGCCGTCTGCGCCGCCTCCTCTGGATCGGGTTCACACTGACTG
CCGTGGCCCTCATCCTCTGGCAGTGCGCCCTCCTCGTCTTCTCCTTCTATACTGTCTCAGTTTCCATCAA
AGTCCACTTCCGGAAGCTGGATTTTCCTGCAGTCACCATCTGCAACATCAACCCCTACAAGTACAGCACC
GTTCGCCACCTTCTAGCTGACTTGGAACAGGAGACCAGAGAGGCCCTGAAGTCCCTGTATGGCTTTCCAG
AGTCCCGGAAGCGCCGAGAGGCGGAGTCCTGGAACTCCGTCTCAGAGGGAAAGCAGCCTAGATTCTCCCA
CCGGATTCCGCTGCTGATCTTTGATCAGGATGAGAAGGGCAAGGCCAGGGACTTCTTCACAGG
