>Addgene plasmid #83428 | h-gamma-ENaC Myc | addgene partial sequence | sequence record 166576 | BGH-rev 5'-TAGAAGGCACAGTCGAGG-3'
CATATTCAGATCCTCTTCTGAGATGAGTTTTTGTTCGAAGGGCCCTCTAGACTCGAGGAGCTCATCCAGC
ATCTGGGTATCTGTGAGCTGGTTGGAAAAGGCCCTCTCCAAGCGCAAGGTATTGTATTTGGGGGGCGGTG
TGCCGGGCACTTGGGTTCCTAGGGATGGAGGCAGGTGCAAAGCAGAGTTGAAAGTGGGTAGGTCATCGTC
TATATCCAGGGCTGGATTGTCCTGGCCCTGTGGGCTACGGGGAGCTTCTGGACATGGGGGAGCCTGTTTC
CAGGCCCACCACTCCTTGGCTTTCTGCCACTGGCGGCGGGCAATGATAGAGAAGAAGTCAATGAAGAAGA
CCTCGATGATCTCGATGACGCAGACAACAGAGCAGCTCATCCACAGGCCCAGCTGGCCACCGAAGTTGGA
CAGAAGCATCTCAATACTGTTGGCTGGGCTCTCCATGATGGATCTCTGGTTCAGGTCTTTGTAGAATATC
AAGAGTTTGGCCAAGTCTGTCTTGTTGAGCTTTTTGTTTACTTGCCGGCCTTGGTCCCAAGTGAGAACAG
GCAGCAACCACTTCTCCGAAACCACAGATGGCCATTGTGCCAGGCTTGTGGTTAGTGTCCACTCTTTAAA
GCTGCAGGCTTCCTTGCACACAGACTGGCAGCCCAGCTCTTCCTGGACAAAGGCTCGATGCAGTTGGTAG
TAACAATACATCCAGTTGGGGTGCTGCTGGTAGTTGCAGT
